>Addgene plasmid #117592 | pEPOR2KN0020 | addgene full sequence | sequence record 228295 | Addgene NGS Result
GAACACTCTGTGCCGATGTATCACCTCTCGCAAGAATTCAAGCTTGGAGGTCAACATGGTGGAGCACGAC
ACTCTGGTCTACTCCAAAAATGTCAAAGATACAGTCTCAGAAGATCAAAGGGCTATTGAGACTTTTCAAC
AAAGGATAATTTCGGGAAACCTCCTCGGATTCCATTGCCCAGCTATCTGTCACTTCATCGAAAGGACAGT
AGAAAAGGAAGGTGGCTCCTACAAATGCCATCATTGCGATAAAGGAAAGGCTATCATTCAAGATCTCTCT
GCCGACAGTGGTCCCAAAGATGGACCCCCACCCACGAGGAGCATCGTGGAAAAAGAAGAGGTTCCAACCA
CGTCTACAAAGCAAGTGGATTGATGTGATAACATGGTGGAGCACGACACTCTGGTCTACTCCAAAAATGT
CAAAGATACAGTCTCAGAAGATCAAAGGGCTATTGAGACTTTTCAACAAAGGATAATTTCGGGAAACCTC
CTCGGATTCCATTGCCCAGCTATCTGTCACTTCATCGAAAGGACAGTAGAAAAGGAAGGTGGCTCCTACA
AATGCCATCATTGCGATAAAGGAAAGGCTATCATTCAAGATCTCTCTGCCGACAGTGGTCCCAAAGATGG
ACCCCCACCCACGAGGAGCATCGTGGAAAAAGAAGAGGTTCCAACCACGTCTACAAAGCAAGTGGATTGA
TGTGACATCTCCACTGACGTAAGGGATGACGCACAATCCCACTATCCTTCGCAAGACCCTTCCTCTATAT
AAGGAAGTTCATTTCATTTGGAGAGGACACGCTCGAGTATAAGAGCTCATTTTTACAACAATTACCAACA
ACAACAAACAACAAACAACATTACAATTACATTTACAATTATCGATACAATGGACAAGAAGTACTCCATT
GGGCTCGATATCGGCACAAACAGCGTCGGCTGGGCCGTCATTACGGACGAGTACAAGGTGCCGAGCAAAA
AATTCAAAGTTCTGGGCAATACCGATCGCCACAGCATAAAGAAGAACCTCATTGGCGCCCTCCTGTTCGA
CTCCGGGGAGACGGCCGAAGCCACGCGGCTCAAAAGAACAGCACGGCGCAGATATACCCGCAGAAAGAAT
CGGATCTGCTACCTGCAGGAGATCTTTAGTAATGAGATGGCTAAGGTGGATGACTCTTTCTTCCATAGGC
TGGAGGAGTCCTTTTTGGTGGAGGAGGATAAAAAGCACGAGCGCCACCCAATCTTTGGCAATATCGTGGA
CGAGGTGGCGTACCATGAAAAGTACCCAACCATATATCATCTGAGGAAGAAGCTTGTAGACAGTACTGAT
AAGGCTGACTTGCGGTTGATCTATCTCGCGCTGGCGCATATGATCAAATTTCGGGGACACTTCCTCATCG
AGGGGGACCTGAACCCAGACAACAGCGATGTCGACAAACTCTTTATCCAACTGGTTCAGACTTACAATCA
GCTTTTCGAAGAGAACCCGATCAACGCATCCGGAGTTGACGCCAAAGCAATCCTGAGCGCTAGGCTGTCC
AAATCCCGGCGGCTCGAAAACCTCATCGCACAGCTCCCTGGGGAGAAGAAGAACGGCCTGTTTGGTAATC
TTATCGCCCTGTCACTCGGGCTGACCCCCAACTTTAAATCTAACTTCGACCTGGCCGAAGATGCCAAGCT
TCAACTGAGCAAAGACACCTACGATGATGATCTCGACAATCTGCTGGCCCAGATCGGCGACCAGTACGCA
GACCTTTTTTTGGCGGCAAAGAACCTGTCAGACGCCATTCTGCTGAGTGATATTCTGCGAGTGAACACGG
AGATCACCAAAGCTCCGCTGAGCGCTAGTATGATCAAGCGCTATGATGAGCACCACCAAGACTTGACTTT
GCTGAAGGCCCTTGTCAGACAGCAACTGCCTGAGAAGTACAAGGAAATTTTCTTCGATCAGTCTAAAAAT
GGCTACGCCGGATACATTGACGGCGGAGCAAGCCAGGAGGAATTTTACAAATTTATTAAGCCCATCTTGG
AAAAAATGGACGGCACCGAGGAGCTGCTGGTAAAGCTTAACAGAGAAGATCTGTTGCGCAAACAGCGCAC
TTTCGACAATGGAAGCATCCCCCACCAGATTCACCTGGGCGAACTGCACGCTATCCTCAGGCGGCAAGAG
GATTTCTACCCCTTTTTGAAAGATAACAGGGAAAAGATTGAGAAAATCCTCACATTTCGGATACCCTACT
ATGTAGGCCCCCTCGCCCGGGGAAATTCCAGATTCGCGTGGATGACTCGCAAATCAGAAGAGACTATCAC
TCCCTGGAACTTCGAGGAAGTCGTGGATAAGGGGGCCTCTGCCCAGTCCTTCATCGAAAGGATGACTAAC
TTTGATAAAAATCTGCCTAACGAAAAGGTGCTTCCTAAACACTCTCTGCTGTACGAGTACTTCACAGTTT
ATAACGAGCTCACCAAGGTCAAATACGTCACAGAAGGGATGAGAAAGCCAGCATTCCTGTCTGGAGAGCA
GAAGAAAGCTATCGTGGACCTCCTCTTCAAGACGAACCGGAAAGTTACCGTGAAACAGCTCAAAGAAGAT
TATTTCAAAAAGATTGAATGTTTCGACTCTGTTGAAATCAGCGGAGTGGAGGATCGCTTCAACGCATCCC
TGGGAACGTATCACGATCTCCTGAAAATCATTAAAGACAAGGACTTCCTGGACAATGAGGAGAACGAGGA
CATTCTTGAGGACATTGTCCTCACCCTTACGTTGTTTGAAGATAGGGAGATGATTGAAGAACGCTTGAAA
ACTTACGCTCATCTCTTCGACGACAAAGTCATGAAACAGCTCAAGAGGCGCCGATATACAGGATGGGGGC
GGCTGTCAAGAAAACTGATCAATGGGATCCGAGACAAGCAGAGTGGAAAGACAATCCTGGATTTTCTTAA
GTCCGATGGATTTGCCAACCGGAACTTCATGCAGTTGATCCATGATGACTCTCTCACCTTTAAGGAGGAC
ATCCAGAAAGCACAAGTTTCTGGCCAGGGGGACAGTCTCCACGAGCACATCGCTAATCTTGCAGGTAGCC
CAGCTATCAAAAAGGGAATACTGCAGACCGTTAAGGTCGTGGATGAACTCGTCAAAGTAATGGGAAGGCA
TAAGCCCGAGAATATCGTTATCGAGATGGCCCGAGAGAACCAAACTACCCAGAAGGGACAGAAGAACAGT
AGGGAAAGGATGAAGAGGATTGAAGAGGGTATAAAAGAACTGGGGTCCCAAATCCTTAAGGAACACCCAG
TTGAAAACACCCAGCTTCAGAATGAGAAGCTCTACCTGTACTACCTGCAGAACGGCAGGGACATGTACGT
GGATCAGGAACTGGACATCAATCGGCTCTCCGACTACGACGTGGATCATATCGTGCCCCAGTCTTTTCTC
AAAGATGATTCTATTGATAATGCAGTGTTGACAAGATCCGATAAAAATAGAGGGAAGAGTGATAACGTCC
CCTCAGAAGAAGTTGTCAAGAAAATGAAAAATTATTGGCGGCAGCTGCTGAACGCCAAACTGATCACACA
ACGGAAGTTCGATAATCTGACTAAGGCTGAACGAGGTGGCCTGTCTGAGTTGGATAAAGCCGGCTTCATC
AAAAGGCAGCTTGTTGAGACACGCCAGATCACCAAGCACGTGGCCCAAATTCTCGATTCACGCATGAACA
CCAAGTACGATGAAAATGACAAACTGATTCGAGAGGTGAAAGTTATTACTCTGAAGTCTAAGCTGGTTTC
AGATTTCAGAAAGGACTTTCAGTTTTATAAGGTGAGAGAGATCAACAATTACCACCATGCGCATGATGCC
TACCTGAATGCAGTGGTAGGCACTGCACTTATCAAAAAATATCCCAAGCTTGAATCTGAATTTGTTTACG
GAGACTATAAAGTGTACGATGTTAGGAAAATGATCGCAAAGTCTGAGCAGGAAATAGGCAAGGCCACCGC
TAAGTACTTCTTTTACAGCAATATTATGAATTTTTTCAAGACCGAGATTACACTGGCCAATGGAGAGATT
CGGAAGCGACCACTTATCGAAACAAACGGAGAAACAGGAGAAATCGTGTGGGACAAGGGTAGGGATTTCG
CGACAGTCCGGAAGGTCCTGTCCATGCCGCAGGTGAACATCGTTAAAAAGACCGAAGTACAGACCGGAGG
CTTCTCCAAGGAAAGTATCCTCCCGAAAAGGAACAGCGACAAGCTGATCGCACGCAAAAAAGATTGGGAC
CCCAAGAAATACGGCGGATTCGATTCTCCTACAGTCGCTTACAGTGTACTGGTTGTGGCCAAAGTGGAGA
AAGGGAAGTCTAAAAAACTCAAAAGCGTCAAGGAACTGCTGGGCATCACAATCATGGAGCGATCAAGCTT
CGAAAAAAACCCCATCGACTTTCTCGAGGCGAAAGGATATAAAGAGGTCAAAAAAGACCTCATCATTAAG
CTTCCCAAGTACTCTCTCTTTGAGCTTGAAAACGGCCGGAAACGAATGCTCGCTAGTGCGGGCGAGCTGC
AGAAAGGTAACGAGCTGGCACTGCCCTCTAAATACGTTAATTTCTTGTATCTGGCCAGCCACTATGAAAA
GCTCAAAGGATCTCCCGAAGATAATGAGCAGAAGCAGCTGTTCGTGGAACAACACAAACACTACCTTGAT
GAGATCATCGAGCAAATAAGCGAATTCTCCAAAAGAGTGATCCTCGCCGACGCTAACCTCGATAAGGTGC
TTTCTGCTTACAATAAGCACAGGGATAAGCCCATCAGGGAGCAGGCAGAAAACATTATCCACTTGTTTAC
TCTGACCAACTTGGGCGCGCCTGCAGCCTTCAAGTACTTCGACACCACCATAGACAGAAAGCGGTACACC
TCTACAAAGGAGGTCCTGGACGCCACACTGATTCATCAGTCAATTACGGGGCTCTATGAAACAAGAATCG
ACCTCTCTCAGCTCGGTGGAGACAGCAGGGCTGACCCCAAGAAGAAGAGGAAGGTGGGTTCGATGGTGAG
CAAGGGCGAGGAGCTGTTCACCGGGGTGGTGCCCATCCTGGTCGAGCTGGACGGCGACGTAAACGGCCAC
AAGTTCAGCGTGTCCGGCGAGGGCGAGGGCGATGCCACCTACGGCAAGCTGACCCTGAAGTTCATCTGCA
CCACCGGCAAGCTGCCCGTGCCCTGGCCCACCCTCGTGACCACCTTCGGCTACGGCCTGCAGTGCTTCGC
CCGCTACCCCGACCACATGAAGCAGCACGACTTCTTCAAGTCCGCCATGCCCGAAGGCTACGTCCAGGAG
CGCACCATCTTCTTCAAGGACGACGGCAACTACAAGACCCGCGCCGAGGTGAAGTTCGAGGGCGACACCC
TGGTGAACCGCATCGAGCTGAAGGGCATCGACTTCAAGGAGGACGGCAACATCCTGGGGCACAAGCTGGA
GTACAACTACAACAGCCACAACGTCTATATCATGGCCGACAAGCAGAAGAACGGCATCAAGGTGAACTTC
AAGATCCGCCACAACATCGAGGACGGCAGCGTGCAGCTCGCCGACCACTACCAGCAGAACACCCCCATCG
GCGACGGCCCCGTGCTGCTGCCCGACAACCACTACCTGAGCTACCAGTCCGCCCTGAGCAAAGACCCCAA
CGAGAAGCGCGATCACATGGTCCTGCTGGAGTTCGTGACCGCCGCCGGGATCACTCTCGGCATGGACGAG
CTGTACAAGTGAGCTTGTCAAGCAGATCGTTCAAACATTTGGCAATAAAGTTTCTTAAGATTGAATCCTG
TTGCCGGTCTTGCGATGATTATCATATAATTTCTGTTGAATTACGTTAAGCATGTAATAATTAACATGTA
ATGCATGACGTTATTTATGAGATGGGTTTTTATGATTAGAGTCCCGCAATTATACATTTAATACGCGATA
GAAAACAAAATATAGCGCGCAAACTAGGATAAATTATCGCGCGCGGTGTCATCTATGTTACTAGATCGAC
GCTACTAGAATTCGAGCTCGGAGCATCTTCATTCTTAAGATATGAAGATAATCTTCAAAAGGCCCCTGGG
AATCTGAAAGAAGAGAAGCAGGCCCATTTATATGGGAAAGAACAATAGTATTTCTTATATAGGCCCATTT
AAGTTGAAAACAATCTTCAAAAGTCCCACATCGCTTAGATAAGAAAACGAAGCTGAGTTTATATACAGCT
AGAGTCGAAGTAGTGATTGCCGTTAATTTGGGAGTCCAGTTTTAGAGCTAGAAATAGCAAGTTAAAATAA
GGCTAGTCCGTTATCAACTTGAAAAAGTGGCACCGAGTCGGTGCTTTTTTTCTAGACCCAGCTTTCTTGT
ACAAAGTTGGCATTACGCTTTACGAGGATGCACATGTGACCGAGGGACACGAAGTGATCCGTTTAAACTA
TCAGTGTTTGACAGGATATATTGGCGGGTAAACCTAAGAGAAAAGAGCGTTTATTAGAATAATCGGATAT
TTAAAAGGGCGTGAAAAGGTTTATCCGTTCGTCCATTTGTATGTGCATGCCAACCACAGGGTTCCCCTCG
GGAGTCAGCCGTGCGGCTGCATGAAATCCTGGCCGGTTTGTCTGATGCCAAGCTGGCGGCCTGGCCGGCC
AGCTTGGCCGCTGAAGAAACCGAGCGCCGCCGTCTAAAAAGGTGATGTGTATTTGAGTAAAACAGCTTGC
GTCATGCGGTCGCTGCGTATATGATGCGATGAGTAAATAAACAAATACGCAAGGGGAACGCATGAAGGTT
ATCGCTGTACTTAACCAGAAAGGCGGGTCAGGCAAGACGACCATCGCAACCCATCTAGCCCGCGCCCTGC
AACTCGCCGGGGCCGATGTTCTGTTAGTCGATTCCGATCCCCAGGGCAGTGCCCGCGATTGGGCGGCCGT
GCGGGAAGATCAACCGCTAACCGTTGTCGGCATCGACCGCCCGACGATTGACCGCGACGTGAAGGCCATC
GGCCGGCGCGACTTCGTAGTGATCGACGGAGCGCCCCAGGCGGCGGACTTGGCTGTGTCCGCGATCAAGG
CAGCCGACTTCGTGCTGATTCCGGTGCAGCCAAGCCCTTACGACATATGGGCCACCGCCGACCTGGTGGA
GCTGGTTAAGCAGCGCATTGAGGTCACGGATGGAAGGCTACAAGCGGCCTTTGTCGTGTCGCGGGCGATC
AAAGGCACGCGCATCGGCGGTGAGGTTGCCGAGGCGCTGGCCGGGTACGAGCTGCCCATTCTTGAGTCCC
GTATCACGCAGCGCGTGAGCTACCCAGGCACTGCCGCCGCCGGCACAACCGTTCTTGAATCAGAACCCGA
GGGCGACGCTGCCCGCGAGGTCCAGGCGCTGGCCGCTGAAATTAAATCAAAACTCATTTGAGTTAATGAG
GTAAAGAGAAAATGAGCAAAAGCACAAACACGCTAAGTGCCGGCCGTCCGAGCGCACGCAGCAGCAAGGC
TGCAACGTTGGCCAGCCTGGCAGACACGCCAGCCATGAAGCGGGTCAACTTTCAGTTGCCGGCGGAGGAT
CACACCAAGCTGAAGATGTACGCGGTACGCCAAGGCAAGACCATTACCGAGCTGCTATCTGAATACATCG
CGCAGCTACCAGAGTAAATGAGCAAATGAATAAATGAGTAGATGAATTTTAGCGGCTAAAGGAGGCGGCA
TGGAAAATCAAGAACAACCAGGCACCGACGCCGTGGAATGCCCCATGTGTGGAGGAACGGGCGGTTGGCC
AGGCGTAAGCGGCTGGGTTGTCTGCCGGCCCTGCAATGGCACTGGAACCCCCAAGCCCGAGGAATCGGCG
TGAGCGGTCGCAAACCATCCGGCCCGGTACAAATCGGCGCGGCGCTGGGTGATGACCTGGTGGAGAAGTT
GAAGGCCGCGCAGGCCGCCCAGCGGCAACGCATCGAGGCAGAAGCACGCCCCGGTGAATCGTGGCAAGCG
GCCGCTGATCGAATCCGCAAAGAATCCCGGCAACCGCCGGCAGCCGGTGCGTCGTCGATTAGGAAGCCGC
CCAAGGGCGACGAGCAACCAGATTTTTTCGTTCCGATGCTCTATGACGTGGGCACCCGCGATAGTCGCAG
CATCATGGACGTGGCCGTTTTCCGTCTGTCGAAGCGTGACCGACGAGCTGGCGAGGTGATCCGCTACGAG
CTTCCAGACGGGCACGTAGAGGTTTCCGCAGGGCCGGCCGGCATGGCCAGTGTGTGGGATTACGACCTGG
TACTGATGGCGGTTTCCCATCTAACCGAATCCATGAACCGATACCGGGAAGGGAAGGGAGACAAGCCCGG
CCGCGTGTTCCGTCCACACGTTGCGGACGTACTCAAGTTCTGCCGGCGAGCCGATGGCGGAAAGCAGAAA
GACGACCTGGTAGAAACCTGCATTCGGTTAAACACCACGCACGTTGCCATGCAGCGTACGAAGAAGGCCA
AGAACGGCCGCCTGGTGACGGTATCCGAGGGTGAAGCCTTGATTAGCCGCTACAAGATCGTAAAGAGCGA
AACCGGGCGGCCGGAGTACATCGAGATCGAGCTAGCTGATTGGATGTACCGCGAGATTACAGAAGGCAAG
AACCCGGACGTGCTGACGGTTCACCCCGATTACTTTTTGATCGATCCCGGCATCGGCCGTTTTCTCTACC
GCCTGGCACGCCGCGCCGCAGGCAAGGCAGAAGCCAGATGGTTGTTCAAGACGATCTACGAACGCAGTGG
CAGCGCCGGAGAGTTCAAGAAGTTCTGTTTCACCGTGCGCAAGCTGATCGGGTCAAATGACCTGCCGGAG
TACGATTTGAAGGAGGAGGCGGGGCAGGCTGGCCCGATCCTAGTCATGCGCTACCGCAACCTGATCGAGG
GCGAAGCATCCGCCGGTTCCTAATGTACGGAGCAGATGCTAGGGCAAATTGCCCTAGCAGGGGAAAAAGG
TCGAAAAAGCTTCTTTCCTGTGGATAGCACGTACATTGGGAACCCAAAGCCGTACATTGGGAACCGGAAC
CCGTACATTGGGAACCCAAAGCCGTACATTGGGAACCGGTCACACATGTAAGTGACTGATATAAAAGAGA
AAAAAGGCGATTTTTCCGCCTAAAACTCTTTAAAACTTATTAAAACTCTTAAAACCCGCCTGGCCTGTGC
ATAACTGTCTGGCCAGCGCACAGCCGAACAGCTGCAAAAAGCGCCCACATCAAGGCTCCGAGTGCGCGGA
ACCCCTATTTGTTTATTTTTCTAAATACATTCAAATATGTATCCGCTCATGAGACAATAACCCTSATGGC
CTGTGCATAACTGTCTGGCCAGCGCACAGCCGAACAGCTGCAAAAAGCGCCCACATCAAGGCTCCGAGTG
CGCGGAACCCCTATTTGTTTATTTTTCTAAATACATTCAAATATGTATCCGCTCATGAGACAATAACCCT
GATAAATGCTTCAATAATATTGAAAAAGGAAGAGTATGGCTAAAATGAGAATATCACCGGAATTGAAAAA
ACTGATCGAAAAATACCGCTGCGTAAAAGATACGGAAGGAATGTCTCCTGCTAAGGTATATAAGCTGGTG
GGAGAAAATGAAAACCTATATTTAAAAATGACGGACAGCCGGTATAAAGGGACCACCTATGATGTGGAAC
GGGAAAAGGACATGATGCTATGGCTGGAAGGAAAGCTGCCTGTTCCAAAGGTCCTGCACTTTGAACGGCA
TGATGGCTGGAGCAATCTGCTCATGAGTGAGGCCGATGGCGTCCTTTGCTCGGAAGAGTATGAAGATGAA
CAAAGCCCTGAAAAGATTATCGAGCTGTATGCGGAGTGCATCAGGCTCTTTCACTCCATCGACATATCGG
ATTGTCCCTATACGAATAGCTTAGACAGCCGCTTAGCCGAATTGGATTACTTACTGAATAACGATCTGGC
CGATGTGGATTGCGAAAACTGGGAAGAGGACACTCCATTTAAAGATCCGCGCGAGCTGTATGATTTTTTA
AAGACGGAAAAGCCCGAAGAGGAACTTGTCTTTTCCCACGGCGACCTGGGAGACAGCAACATCTTTGTGA
AAGATGGCAAAGTAAGTGGCTTTATTGATCTTGGGAGAAGCGGCAGGGCGGACAAGTGGTATGACATTGC
CTTCTGCGTCCGGTCGCTCAGGGAGGATATCGGGGAAGAACAGTATGTCGAGCTATTTTTTGACTTACTG
GGGATCAAGCCTGATTGGGAGAAAATAAAATATTATATTTTACTGGATGAATTGTTTTAGCTGTCAGACC
AAGTTTACTCATATATACTTTAGATTGATTTAAAACTTCATTTTTAATTTAAAAGGATCTAGGTGAAGAT
CCTTTTTGATAATCTCATGACCAAAATCCCTTAACGTGAGTTTTCGTTCCACTGAGCGTCAGACCCCGTA
GAAAAGATCAAAGGATCTTCTTGAGATCCTTTTTTTCTGCGCGTAATCTGCTGCTTGCAAACAAAAAAAC
CACCGCTACCAGCGGTGGTTTGTTTGCCGGATCAAGAGCTACCAACTCTTTTTCCGAAGGTAACTGGCTT
CAGCAGAGCGCAGATACCAAATACTGTTCTTCTAGTGTAGCCGTAGTTAGGCCACCACTTCAAGAACTCT
GTAGCACCGCCTACATACCTCGCTCTGCTAATCCTGTTACCAGTGGCTGCTGCCAGTGGCGATAAGTCGT
GTCTTACCGGGTTGGACTCAAGACGATAGTTACCGGATAAGGCGCAGCGGTCGGGCTGAACGGGGGGTTC
GTGCACACAGCCCAGCTTGGAGCGAACGACCTACACCGAACTGAGATACCTACAGCGTGAGCTATGAGAA
AGCGCCACGCTTCCCGAAGGGAGAAAGGCGGACAGGTATCCGGTAAGCGGCAGGGTCGGAACAGGAGAGC
GCACGAGGGAGCTTCCAGGGGGAAACGCCTGGTATCTTTATAGTCCTGTCGGGTTTCGCCACCTCTGACT
TGAGCGTCGATTTTTGTGATGCTCGTCAGGGGGGCGGAGCCTATGGAAAAACGCCAGCAACGCGGCCTTT
TTACGGTTCCTGCTCGGATCTGTTGGACCGGACAGTAGTCATGGTTGATGGGCTGCCTGTATCGAGTGGT
GATTTTGTGCCGAGCTGCCGGTCGGGGAGCTGTTGGCTGGCTGGTGGCAGGATATATTGTGGTGTAAACA
AATTGACGCTTAGACAACTTAATAACACATTGCGGACGTTTTTAATGTACTGGGGTT
Features (pLannotate 1.2.2; 16 found; start..end, strand, type, name):
    127..803     +  promoter       CaMV 35S promoter (enhanced): cauliflower mosaic virus 35S promoter with a duplicated enhancer region
    828..881     +  misc_feature   TMV Ω: translational enhancer from the tobacco mosaic virus 5'-leader sequence (Gallie et al., 1988)
    890..4993    +  CDS            Cas9: Cas9 (Csn1) endonuclease from the Streptococcus pyogenes Type II CRISPR/Cas system generates RNA-guided double strand breaks in DNA
   5033..5749    +  CDS            EYFP: EYFP is a basic (constitutively fluorescent) green/yellow fluorescent protein published in 1996, derived from Aequorea victoria. It is reported to be a very rapidly-maturing weak dimer with high acid sensitivity.
   5765..6017    +  terminator     NOS terminator: nopaline synthase terminator and poly(A) signal
   6269..6344    +  misc_RNA       gRNA scaffold: guide RNA scaffold for the Streptococcus pyogenes CRISPR/Cas9 system
   6356..6377    -  protein_bind   attB2 (fragment): mutant version of attB; recombination site for the Gateway® BP reaction BP Clonase™
   6449..6473    +  misc_feature   RB T-DNA repeat: right border repeat from nopaline C58 T-DNA
   6782..7411    +  CDS            pVS1 StaA: stability protein from the Pseudomonas plasmid pVS1 (Heeb et al., 2000)
   7840..8913    +  CDS            pVS1 RepA: replication protein from the Pseudomonas plasmid pVS1 (Heeb et al., 2000)
   8979..9173    +  rep_origin     pVS1 oriV: origin of replication for the Pseudomonas plasmid pVS1 (Heeb et al., 2000)
   9235..9307    +  promoter       AmpR promoter (fragment): bla
   9381..9485    +  promoter       AmpR promoter: bla
   9486..10280   +  CDS            KanR: aminoglycoside phosphotransferase; aphA-3; confers resistance to kanamycin
  10451..11039   +  rep_origin     ori: high-copy-number ColE1/pMB1/pBR322/pUC origin of replication
  11175..11199   +  misc_feature   LB T-DNA repeat: left border repeat from nopaline C58 T-DNA
