[The description below was written by a language model from this plasmid's Addgene catalogue record and pLannotate feature annotations shown in this document.]
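Description:
pEPOR2KN0020 is a Level 2 MoClo (Golden Gate) binary plant expression plasmid built in the pICSL4723 backbone, into which two Level 1 transcription units were assembled through BpiI sites that were destroyed during cloning. The backbone carries nopaline-type left and right T-DNA border repeats, so the region between them can be transferred into plant cells by Agrobacterium. It also has a high-copy ColE1/pUC-type origin for propagation in E. coli and the pVS1 oriV with its RepA replication and StaA stability genes for maintenance in Agrobacterium. Selection in bacteria is by kanamycin, through an aminoglycoside phosphotransferase gene driven by a bla promoter. No plant selectable marker is annotated within the T-DNA.

The first cassette expresses a Streptococcus pyogenes Cas9 variant, which the record names SpCas9-KA without defining the changes. It is driven by an enhanced CaMV 35S promoter with a duplicated enhancer, followed by the TMV Ω translational enhancer, and ends in the NOS terminator. The feature table also places an EYFP coding sequence directly downstream of Cas9 and before the terminator. This suggests a fluorescent fusion or reporter for tracking nuclease expression, although the catalogue fields do not mention it. The second cassette is described as an AtU6-26 promoter driving a single guide RNA. Only the SpCas9 gRNA scaffold is annotated, with an unannotated stretch upstream where the promoter and spacer would lie. The guide targets NbPDS but carries one mismatch to the target. The associated study compared the efficiency and specificity of Cas nucleases in plants, and this construct appears intended to test how well the Cas9 variant tolerates an imperfectly matched guide.
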