Addgene plasmid #117592: pEPOR2KN0020
Purpose: Level2 MoClo construct, containing level1 plant expression cassettes for SpCas9-KA(pEPOR1CB0009) and sgRNA_NbPDS+1 mismatch(pEPOR1CB020)
Depositing lab: Nicola Patron. Depositing organization: Earlham Institute. Publication: Comparison of efficiency and specificity of CRISPR-associated (Cas) nucleases in plants: An expanded toolkit for precision genome engineering. Raitskin O, Schudoma C, West A, Patron NJ. PLoS One. 2019 Feb 27;14(2):e0211598. doi: 10.1371/journal.pone.0211598. eCollection 2019. PubMed 30811422.
Backbone
  Vector backbone: pICSL4723
  Vector type: Plant Expression
Growth in bacteria
  Bacterial resistance: Kanamycin, 50 μg/mL
  Growth temperature: 37°C
  Growth strain: DH5alpha
  Copy number: High Copy
Gene/Insert
  Gene/Insert name: [35S:SpCas9-KA(pEPOR1CB0009) ] +[AtU6-26:sgRNA]
  Species: Synthetic
  Cloning method: Restriction Enzyme; 5′ cloning site BpiI (destroyed during cloning); 3′ cloning site BpiI (destroyed during cloning)
Terms and licenses: Academic/Nonprofit Terms; Industry Terms: Not Available to Industry
Depositor comments: Please visit https://www.biorxiv.org/content/early/2018/09/20/422766 for BioRxiv preprint
How to cite: pEPOR2KN0020 was a gift from Nicola Patron (Addgene plasmid # 117592 ; http://n2t.net/addgene:117592 ; RRID:Addgene_117592)
